Addgene plasmid #51329: 3EOE
Depositing lab: Cheryl Arrowsmith. Depositing organization: University of Toronto.
Backbone
  Vector backbone: pET15-MHL
  Vector type: Bacterial Expression
Growth in bacteria
  Bacterial resistance: Ampicillin, 100 μg/mL
  Growth temperature: 37°C
  Growth strain: DH5alpha
  Copy number: Low Copy
Gene/Insert
  Gene/Insert name: 3EOE (alt name: PP-PYRK1)
  Species: Synthetic
  Mutation: Truncation: See Comments
  Promoter: T7
  Tag / fusion protein: His (N terminal on insert)
  Cloning method: Ligation Independent Cloning
  Sequencing primers: 5′ T7; 3′ T7-term
Terms and licenses: Academic/Nonprofit Terms; Industry Terms: Not Available to Industry
How to cite: 3EOE was a gift from Cheryl Arrowsmith (Addgene plasmid # 51329 ; http://n2t.net/addgene:51329 ; RRID:Addgene_51329)
