[The description below was written by a language model from this plasmid's Addgene catalogue record.]
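Description:
3EOE is a bacterial expression plasmid built on the pET15-MHL backbone, a pET-type vector designed for T7-driven production of recombinant protein in E. coli. It carries ampicillin resistance for selection and is recorded as a low-copy plasmid that is propagated in a standard cloning strain, DH5alpha. As with other T7 promoter vectors, expression would require a host that supplies T7 RNA polymerase, although the record does not name a specific expression strain. No feature table accompanies the entry, so the origin of replication and other backbone elements are not itemised.

The insert is listed as 3EOE, with the alternative name PP-PYRK1, and its species is given as synthetic. This suggests a synthesised, possibly codon-optimised coding sequence, but the record does not say which organism the protein derives from or what the protein does. The construct encodes a truncated form rather than the full-length protein. The exact boundaries are referred to comments that are not included in the record, so they cannot be stated here. The coding sequence was introduced by ligation-independent cloning and sits downstream of the T7 promoter, fused at its N terminus to a His tag, which allows purification of the product by immobilised metal affinity chromatography. The listed sequencing primers, T7 and T7-term, show that the insert lies between the T7 promoter and a T7 terminator.

A truncated, His-tagged domain in a T7 vector is the usual arrangement for overexpressing and purifying protein for biochemical or structural studies, but the record does not state a purpose.
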