>Addgene plasmid #51329 | 3EOE | depositor partial sequence | sequence record 78231 | Insert sequence
ATGGCGAGCAAACAGCCGCAAACCCTGTCGGCTGGCGCAGTGGAAAGTGGTCGTGTTGCTCGCCTGGTAT
CAGCTTCTTCCGTCATGACGCAGCAACTGGGGAAATCGACTAATATTCGTATGAGCCAGATCCTGGAGCC
ACGCAGTGAAGAGGATTGGACAGCCCATCGTACCCGCATTGTGTGCACGATGGGACCTGCATGTTGGAAC
GTTGACACTCTGGTCAAAATGATCGATGCTGGCATGAATGTATGCCGTCTGAACTTTTCACACGGTGACC
ATGAAACACACGCGCGCACCGTGCAGAATATTCAAGAAGCCATGAAACAGCGTCCGGAGGCACGCCTGGC
TATCCTGCTGGATACGAAAGGGCCAGAAATTCGTACCGGATTCCTGAAAGACCATAAACCTATCACTCTG
CAACAGGGCGCGACACTGAAAATTGTTACGGATTATAACCTGATCGGTGATGAGACAACTATTGCCTGTT
CCTACGGCGCACTGCCGCAGTCGGTCAAACCGGGTAATACAATCCTGATTGCTGACGGGAGCCTGAGTGT
TAAAGTAGTTGAAGTGGGAAGTGATTATGTCATCACCCAAGCGCAGAACACGGCCACCATTGGCGAACGC
AAAAATATGAACCTGCCAAATGTTAAAGTACAACTGCCTGTGATCGGTGAGAAAGACAAACACGATATTC
TGAACTTTGGCATTCCGATGGGTTGCAATTTCATCGCAGCGTCATTTGTCCAGTCCGCTGACGATGTTCG
TTACATTCGCGGGCTGCTGGGACCGCGTGGCCGCCATATCCGTATTATCCCAAAAATTGAAAACGTGGAG
GGTCTGGTAAATTTCGATGAAATCCTGGCCGAAGCAGACGGGATTATGATCGCGCGCGGCGATCTGGGTA
TGGAGATTCCTCCGGAAAAAGTCTTTCTGGCTCAGAAAATGATGATCGCCAAATGTAACGTTGTGGGAAA
ACCAGTAATTACTGCAACACAAATGCTGGAGTCGATGATCAAAAATCCGCGTCCTACGCGCGCGGAAGCT
GCCGACGTTGCAAACGCGGTGCTGGATGGCACCGATTGCGTCATGCTGAGCGGTGAAACTGCCAATGGGG
AGTTCCCGGTTATTACAGTGGAAACGATGGCACGTATCTGTTATGAAGCGGAGACATGCGTAGACTACCC
AGCTCTGTATCGCGCCATGTGTCTGGCGGTCCCGCCTCCGATTTCTACTCAGGAAGCTGTTGCACGTGCC
GCGGTGGAGACAGCTGAATGCGTAAACGCAGCCATTATCCTGGCGCTGACCGAAACAGGCCAAACCGCTC
GCCTGATTGCAAAATACCGTCCAATGCAGCCGATCCTGGCCCTGAGTGCCTCAGAGTCCACTATTAAACA
CCTGCAGGTCATCCGCGGTGTTACAACGATGCAAGTGCCTAGCTTTCAGGGAACCGATCATGTAATTCGT
AATGCTATCGTCGTTGCAAAAGAACGCGAGCTGGTGACTGAAGGCGAATCGATTGTAGCCGTCCACGGTA
TGAAAGAGGAAGTTGCGGGGTCTAGTAACCTGCTGAAAGTGCTGACGGTAGAG
