>Addgene plasmid #51329 | 3EOE | addgene partial sequence | sequence record 79345 | T7 5'-TAATACGACTCACTATAGGG-3'
AATAATTTTGTTTAACTTTAAGAAGGAGATATACCATGCATCATCATCATCATCACAGCAGCGGCAGAGA
AAACTTGTATTTCCAGGGCATGGCGAGCAAACAGCCGCAAACCCTGTCGGCTGGCGCAGTGGAAAGTGGT
CGTGTTGCTCGCCTGGTATCAGCTTCTTCCGTCATGACGCAGCAACTGGGGAAATCGACTAATATTCGTA
TGAGCCAGATCCTGGAGCCACGCAGTGAAGAGGATTGGACAGCCCATCGTACCCGCATTGTGTGCACGAT
GGGACCTGCATGTTGGAACGTTGACACTCTGGTCAAAATGATCGATGCTGGCATGAATGTATGCCGTCTG
AACTTTTCACACGGTGACCATGAAACACACGCGCGCACCGTGCAGAATATTCAAGAAGCCATGAAACAGC
GTCCGGAGGCACGCCTGGCTATCCTGCTGGATACGAAAGGGCCAGAAATTCGTACCGGATTCCTGAAAGA
CCATAAACCTATCACTCTGCAACAGGGCGCGACACTGAAAATTGTTACGGATTATAACCTGATCGGTGAT
GAGACAACTATTGCCTGTTCCTACGGCGCACTGCCGCAGTCGGTCAAACCGGGTAATACAATCCTGATTG
CTGACGGGAGCCTGAGTGTTAAAGTAGTTGAAGTGGGAAGTGATTATGTCATCACCCAAGCGCAGAACAC
GGCCACCATTGGCGAACGCAAAAATATGAACCTGCCAAATGTTAAAGTACAACTGCCTGTGATCGGTGAG
AAAGACAAACACGATATTCTGAACTTTGGCATTCCGATGGGTTGCAATTTCATCGCAGCGTCATTTGTCC
AGTCCGCTGACGATGTTCGTTACATTCGCGGGCTGCTGGGACCGCGTGGCCGCCATATCCGTATTATCCC
AAAA
